>Addgene plasmid #168563 | pDONR223 SARS-CoV-1 ORF6_stop | addgene full sequence | sequence record 424714 | Addgene NGS Result
CTTTCCTGCGTTATCCCCTGATTCTGTGGATAACCGTATTACCGCCTTTGAGTGAGCTGATACCGCTCGC
CGCAGCCGAACGACCGAGCGCAGCGAGTCAGTGAGCGAGGAAGCGGAAGAGCGCCCAATACGCAAACCGC
CTCTCCCCGCGCGTTGGCCGATTCATTAATGCAGCTGGCACGACAGGTTTCCCGACTGGAAAGCGGGCAG
TGAGCGCAACGCAATTAATACGCGTACCGCTAGCCAGGAAGAGTTTGTAGAAACGCAAAAAGGCCATCCG
TCAGGATGGCCTTCTGCTTAGTTTGATGCCTGGCAGTTTATGGCGGGCGTCCTGCCCGCCACCCTCCGGG
CCGTTGCTTCACAACGTTCAAATCCGCTCCCGGCGGATTTGTCCTACTCAGGAGAGCGTTCACCGACAAA
CAACAGATAAAACGAAAGGCCCAGTCTTCCGACTGAGCCTTTCGTTTTATTTGATGCCTGGCAGTTCCCT
ACTCTCGCGTTAACGCTAGCATGGATGTTTTCCCAGTCACGACGTTGTAAAACGACGGCCAGTCTTAAGC
TCGGGCCCCAAATAATGATTTTATTTTGACTGATAGTGACCTGTTCGTTGCAACAAATTGATGAGCAATG
CTTTTTTATAATGCCAACTTTGTACAAAAAAGTTGGCATGTTTCATCTTGTTGACTTCCAGGTTACAATA
GCAGAGATATTGATTATCATTATGAGGACTTTCAGGATTGCTATTTGGAATCTTGACGTTATAATAAGTT
CAATAGTGAGACAATTATTTAAGCCTCTAACTAAGAAGAATTATTCGGAGTTAGATGATGAAGAACCTAT
GGAGTTAGATTATCCATAATACCCAACTTTCTTGTACAAAGTTGGCATTATAAGAAAGCATTGCTTATCA
ATTTGTTGCAACGAACAGGTCACTATCAGTCAAAATAAAATCATTATTTGCCATCCAGCTGATATCCCCT
ATAGTGAGTCGTATTACATGGTCATAGCTGTTTCCTGGCAGCTCTGGCCCGTGTCTCAAAATCTCTGATG
TTACATTGCACAAGATAAAAATATATCATCATGCCTCCTCTAGACCAGCCAGGACAGAAATGCCTCGACT
TCGCTGCTACCCAAGGTTGCCGGGTGACGCACACCGTGGAAACGGATGAAGGCACGAACCCAGTGGACAT
AAGCCTGTTCGGTTCGTAAGCTGTAATGCAAGTAGCGTATGCGCTCACGCAACTGGTCCAGAACCTTGAC
CGAACGCAGCGGTGGTAACGGCGCAGTGGCGGTTTTCATGGCTTGTTATGACTGTTTTTTTGGGGTACAG
TCTATGCCTCGGGCATCCAAGCAGCAAGCGCGTTACGCCGTGGGTCGATGTTTGATGTTATGGAGCAGCA
ACGATGTTACGCAGCAGGGCAGTCGCCCTAAAACAAAGTTAAACATTATGAGGGAAGCGGTGATCGCCGA
AGTATCGACTCAACTATCAGAGGTAGTTGGCGTCATCGAGCGCCATCTCGAACCGACGTTGCTGGCCGTA
CATTTGTACGGCTCCGCAGTGGATGGCGGCCTGAAGCCACACAGTGATATTGATTTGCTGGTTACGGTGA
CCGTAAGGCTTGATGAAACAACGCGGCGAGCTTTGATCAACGACCTTTTGGAAACTTCGGCTTCCCCTGG
AGAGAGCGAGATTCTCCGCGCTGTAGAAGTCACCATTGTTGTGCACGACGACATCATTCCGTGGCGTTAT
CCAGCTAAGCGCGAACTGCAATTTGGAGAATGGCAGCGCAATGACATTCTTGCAGGTATCTTCGAGCCAG
CCACGATCGACATTGATCTGGCTATCTTGCTGACAAAAGCAAGAGAACATAGCGTTGCCTTGGTAGGTCC
AGCGGCGGAGGAACTCTTTGATCCGGTTCCTGAACAGGATCTATTTGAGGCGCTAAATGAAACCTTAACG
CTATGGAACTCGCCGCCCGACTGGGCTGGCGATGAGCGAAATGTAGTGCTTACGTTGTCCCGCATTTGGT
ACAGCGCAGTAACCGGCAAAATCGCGCCGAAGGATGTCGCTGCCGACTGGGCAATGGAGCGCCTGCCGGC
CCAGTATCAGCCCGTCATACTTGAAGCTAGACAGGCTTATCTTGGACAAGAAGAAGATCGCTTGGCCTCG
CGCGCAGATCAGTTGGAAGAATTTGTCCACTACGTGAAAGGCGAGATCACCAAGGTAGTCGGCAAATAAC
CCTCGAGCCACCCATGACCAAAATCCCTTAACGTGAGTTACGCGTCGTTCCACTGAGCGTCAGACCCCGT
AGAAAAGATCAAAGGATCTTCTTGAGATCCTTTTTTTCTGCGCGTAATCTGCTGCTTGCAAACAAAAAAA
CCACCGCTACCAGCGGTGGTTTGTTTGCCGGATCAAGAGCTACCAACTCTTTTTCCGAAGGTAACTGGCT
TCAGCAGAGCGCAGATACCAAATACTGTTCTTCTAGTGTAGCCGTAGTTAGGCCACCACTTCAAGAACTC
TGTAGCACCGCCTACATACCTCGCTCTGCTAATCCTGTTACCAGTGGCTGCTGCCAGTGGCGATAAGTCG
TGTCTTACCGGGTTGGACTCAAGACGATAGTTACCGGATAAGGCGCAGCGGTCGGGCTGAACGGGGGGTT
CGTGCACACAGCCCAGCTTGGAGCGAACGACCTACACCGAACTGAGATACCTACAGCGTGAGCTATGAGA
AAGCGCCACGCTTCCCGAAGGGAGAAAGGCGGACAGGTATCCGGTAAGCGGCAGGGTCGGAACAGGAGAG
CGCACGAGGGAGCTTCCAGGGGGAAACGCCTGGTATCTTTATAGTCCTGTCGGGTTTCGCCACCTCTGAC
TTGAGCGTCGATTTTTGTGATGCTCGTCAGGGGGGCGGAGCCTATGGAAAAACGCCAGCAACGCGGCCTT
TTTACGGTTCCTGGCCTTTTGCTGGCCTTTTGCTCACATGTT
Features (pLannotate 1.2.2; 12 found; start..end, strand, type, name):
    121..213     +  CDS            lacI (fragment): lac repressor; lacI; The lac repressor binds to the lac operator to inhibit transcription in E. coli. This inhibition can be relieved by adding lactose or isopropyl-β-D-thiogalactopyranoside (IPTG).
    268..295     -  terminator     rrnB T2 terminator: transcription terminator T2 from the E. coli rrnB gene
    427..470     +  terminator     rrnB T1 terminator: Escherichia coli rrnB; transcription terminator T1 from the E. coli rrnB gene
    517..553     -  CDS            lacZα (fragment): LacZα fragment of β-galactosidase; lacZ fragment
    570..665     +  protein_bind   attL3: mutant version of attL; recombination site for the Gateway® LR reaction LR Clonase™
    668..856     +  CDS            NS6_SARS: Experimental evidence at protein level: Swiss-Prot protein existence level 1. Disrupts cell nuclear import complex formation by tethering karyopherin alpha 2 and karyopherin beta 1 to the membrane. Retention of import factors at the ER/Golgi membrane leads to a loss of transport into the nucleus. Thereby prevents STAT1 nuclear translocation in response to interferon signaling, thus blocking the expression of interferon stimulated genes (ISGs) that display multiple antiviral activities. From Severe acute respiratory syndrome coronavirus (SARS-CoV).
    861..960     -  protein_bind   attL2: mutant version of attL; recombination site for the Gateway® LR reaction LR Clonase™
    978..996     -  promoter       T7 promoter: promoter for bacteriophage T7 RNA polymerase
   1186..1209    +  promoter       Pc promoter (fragment): intI1 (promoter lies within the coding sequence); class 1 integron promoter
   1385..1441    +  CDS            GmR (fragment): gentamycin acetyltransferase; aacC1; confers resistance to gentamycin
   1448..2239    +  CDS            SmR: aminoglycoside adenylyltransferase (Murphy, 1985); aadA; confers resistance to spectinomycin and streptomycin
   2332..2920    +  rep_origin     ori: high-copy-number ColE1/pMB1/pBR322/pUC origin of replication
