[The description below was written by a language model from this plasmid's Addgene catalogue record and pLannotate feature annotations shown in this document.]
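Description:
pDONR223 SARS-CoV-1 ORF6_stop is a Gateway Entry clone built in the pDONR223 donor backbone, carrying the ORF6 accessory protein coding sequence of SARS-CoV-1. It is a bacterial cloning and shuttle plasmid rather than an expression vector. It replicates in E. coli from a high-copy ColE1/pUC-type origin and is selected with spectinomycin through the aadA (SmR) aminoglycoside adenylyltransferase gene, which lies downstream of a fragment of a class 1 integron Pc promoter. The sequenced record is about 3 kb, smaller than the 5 kb listed for the empty backbone. This fits with BP recombination having replaced the donor vector's original cassette with the short insert.

The 189 bp ORF6 open reading frame is flanked by two attL recombination sites, annotated by the software as attL3 and attL2. These allow an LR Clonase reaction to transfer the ORF directionally into any compatible Destination vector. The "_stop" suffix suggests that the native stop codon is retained, which would suit untagged or N-terminally tagged expression rather than C-terminal fusions, although the record does not spell this out. rrnB T1 and T2 terminators sit upstream of the cassette and insulate it from read-through transcription. A T7 promoter lies just beyond the downstream attL site, pointing back toward the insert. The small lacI, lacZα and GmR fragments are backbone remnants with no evident function. No promoter is positioned to drive sense expression of ORF6.

According to the annotation, ORF6 tethers karyopherins to ER/Golgi membranes, blocking STAT1 nuclear import and interferon-stimulated gene expression. The clone belongs to a collection of human coronavirus ORFs intended for flexible transfer into expression, interaction or functional assay vectors.
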