Addgene plasmid #168563: pDONR223 SARS-CoV-1 ORF6_stop
Purpose: Gateway-compatible Entry vector
Depositing lab: Fritz Roth. Depositing organization: Sinai Health System. Publication: A resource of human coronavirus protein-coding sequences in a flexible, multipurpose Gateway Entry clone collection. Weller B, Lin CW, Pogoutse O, Sauer M, Marin-de la Rosa N, Strobel A, Young V, Knapp JJ, Rayhan A, Falter C, Kim DK, Roth FP, Falter-Braun P. G3 (Bethesda). 2023 Jul 5;13(7):jkad105. doi: 10.1093/g3journal/jkad105. PubMed 37267226.
Backbone
  Vector backbone: pDONR223
  Backbone manufacturer: Rual et al, Genome Res. 14:2128-2135, 2004.
  Backbone size w/o insert (bp): 5005
  Vector type: Other
Growth in bacteria
  Bacterial resistance: Spectinomycin, 50 μg/mL
  Growth temperature: 37°C
  Growth strain: DH5alpha
  Copy number: Unknown
Gene/Insert
  Gene/Insert name: ORF6
  Species: Other
  Insert size (bp): 189
  Entrez Gene: ORF6 (a.k.a. sars6)
  Cloning method: Gateway Cloning
  Sequencing primers: 5′ m13-For; 3′ m13-Rev
Resource information
  A portion of this plasmid was derived from a plasmid made by: Falter-Braun Lab
Terms and licenses: Academic/Nonprofit Terms; Industry Terms
How to cite: pDONR223 SARS-CoV-1 ORF6_stop was a gift from Fritz Roth (Addgene plasmid # 168563 ; http://n2t.net/addgene:168563 ; RRID:Addgene_168563)
